>Addgene plasmid #207992 | pAf-CRISPR-ctfR1 | addgene full sequence | sequence record 409545 | Addgene NGS Result
AAAAAAAAAAAACAAGACAGCCACATATTAGGGAGACTAGTTAGAAGCTAGTTCCAGGACTAGGAAAATA
AAAGACAATGATACCACAGTCTAGTTGACAACTAGATAGATTCTAGATTGAGGCCAAAGTCTCTGAGATC
CAGGTTAGTTGCAACTAATACTAGTTAGTATCTAGTCTCCTATAACTCTGAAGCTAGAATAACTTACTAC
TATTATCCTCACCACTGTTCAGCTGCGCAAACGGAGTGATTGCAAGGTGTTCAGAGACTAGTTATTGACT
AGTCAGTGACTAGCAATAACTAACAAGGTATTAACCTACCATGTCTGCCATCACCCTGCACTTCCTCGGG
CTCAGCAGCCTTTTCCTCCTCATTTTCATGCTCATTTTCCTTGTTTAAGACTGTGACTAGTCAAAGACTA
GTCCAGAACCACAAAGGAGAAATGTCTTACCACTTTCTTCATTGCTTGTCTCTTTTGCATTATCCATGTC
TGCAACTAGTTAGAGTCTAGTTAGTGACTAGTCCGACGAGGACTTGCTTGTCTCCGGATTGTTGGAGGAA
CTCTCCAGGGCCTCAAGATCCACAACAGAGCCTTCTAGAAGACTGGTCAATAACTAGTTGGTCTTTGTCT
GAGTCTGACTTACGAGGTTGCATACTCGCTCCCTTTGCCTCGTCAATCGATGAGAAAAAGCGCCAAAACT
CGCAATATGGCTTTGAACCACACGGTGCTGAGACTAGTTAGAATCTAGTCCCAAACTAGCTTGGATAGCT
TACCTTTGCCCTTTGCGTTGCGACAGGTCTTGCAGGGTATGGTTCCTTTCTCACCAGCTGATTTAGCTGC
CTTGCTACCCTCACGGCGGATCTGCATAAAGAGTGGCTAGAGGTTATAAATTAGCACTGATCCTAGGTAC
GGGGCTGAATGTAACTTGCCTTTCCTTTCTCATCGCGCGGCAAGACAGGCTTGCTCAAATTCCTACCAGT
CACAGGGGTATGCACGGCGTACGGACCACTTGAACTAGTCACAGATTAGTTAGCAACTAGTCTGCATTGA
ATGGCTGTACTTACGGGCCCTCGCCATTGTCCTGATCATTTCCAGCTTCACCCTCGTTGCTGCAAAGTAG
TTAGTGACTAGTCAAGGACTAGTTGAAATGGGAGAAGAAACTCACGAATTCTCGACACCCTTAGTATTGT
GGTCCTTGGACTTGGTGCTGCTATATATTAGCTAATACACTAGTTAGACTCACAGAAACTTACGCAGCTC
GCTTGCGCTTCTTGGTAGGAGTCGGGGTTGGGAGAACAGTGCCTTCAAACAAGCCTTCATACCATGCTAC
TTGACTAGTCAGGGACTAGTCACCAAGTAATCTAGATAGGACTTGCCTTTGGCCTCCATCAGTTCCTTCA
TAGTGGGAGGTCCATTGTGCAATGTAAACTCCATGCCGTGGGAGTTCTTGTCCTTCAAGTGCTTGACCAA
TATGTTTCTGTTGGCAGAGGGAACCTGTCAACTAGTTAATAACTAGTCAGAAACTAGTATAGCAGTAGAC
TCACTGTACGCTTGAGGCATCCCTTCACTCGGCAGTAGACTTCATATGGATGGATATCAGGCACGCCATT
GTCGTCCTGTGGACTAGTCAGTAACTAGGCTTAAAGCTAGTCGGGTCGGCTTACTATCTTGAAATCCGGC
AGCGTAAGCTCCCCGTCCTTAACTGCCTCGAGATAGTGACAGTACTCTGGGGACTTTCGGAGATCGTTAT
CGCGAATGCTCGGCATACTAATCGTTGACTAGTCTTGGACTAGTCCCGAGCAAAAAGGATTGGAGGAGGA
GGAGGAAGGTGAGAGTGAGACAAAGAGCGAAATAAGAGCTTCAAAGGCTATCTCTAAGCAGTATGAAGGT
TAAGTATCTAGTTCTTGACTAGATTTAAAAGAGATTTCGACTAGTTATGTACCTGGAGTTTGGATATAGG
AATGTGTTGTGGTAACGAAATGTAAGGGGGAGGAAAGAAAAAGTCGGTCAAGAGGTAACTCTAAGTCGGC
CATTCCTTTTTGGGAGGCGCTAACCATAAACGGCATGGTCGACTTAGAGTTAGCTCAGGGAATTTAGGGA
GTTATCTGCGACCACCGAGGAACGGCGGAATGCCAAAGAATCCCGATGGAGCTCTAGCTGGCGGTTGACA
ACCCCACCTTTTGGCGTTTCTGCGGCGTTGCAGGCGGGACTGGATACTTCGTAGAACCAGAAAGGCAAGG
CAGAACGCGCTCAGCAAGAGTGTTGGAAGTGATAGCATGATGTGCCTTGTTAACTAGGTCAAAATCTGCA
ATATGCTTGATGTTATCCAAAGTGTGAGAGAGGAAGGTCCAAACATACACGATTGGGAGAGGGCCTAGGT
ATAAGAGTTTTTGAGTAGAACGCATGTGAGCCCAGCCATCTCGAGGAGATTAAACACGGGCCGGCATTTG
ATGGCTATGTTAGTACCCCAATGGAAAGCCTGAGAGTCCAGTGGTCGCAGATAACTCCCTAAATTCCCTG
AGCTAACTCTAAGTCGACCATGCCGTTTATGGTTAGCGCCTCCCAAAAAGGAATGGCCGACTTAGAGTTA
CCTCTTGACCGACTGCAGTTCTCTTTAGAATTCAACTGTGGGTTTTGCTTTTTGCTTCATTCTCTTTGTC
TTCTCCATCTTTGATCAAATCCTGGACTTTCTCAATCCCCAGCTAATTCAATCATAGTCAGTTTTCTATT
TTTATTATTTCTTTTTCTTTTGAAATGTGATTAACAACCAGTCTGTTATATATCTTGTACCCAGATTACG
CCCAACTCGTGCTCCTCAGCCACAAAGATACTCAATTGATAGCCAAGATACATACATACCACAAAGTAAG
GACTCCATGCATTGAGTATTACTCATCGTATTCTAGACTACTCCAAAACTCAGCACATAGACAAACAATA
CGAACCTCGTCTAAGGGTGATTCAGAGGCGGCAAAGCGGGGTTTTCGCATTTGATGTTCCTGGCACTTAT
GTAAGCCCACGCTTCCCGCTCAACTAAACCATCAGCCAATCAGACTGCTCAGATTTATCTTTTGAAGGGT
ATATAAATCATTGTAAAGAAGAACAAGTGCTCTGAGCTGGCATTCCGCGTTTTAGAGCTAGAAATAGCAA
GTTAAAATAAGGCTAGTCCGTTATCAACTTGAAAAAGTGGCACCGAGTCGGTGCTTTTTTTTTGAGCATT
TATCAGCTTGATATAGAGGTAGGAATGTATGGAGGTGCAGAATGGCTATTTTGTTATTGGAGCGGGTTCG
AAACGGAGGGCAGGAGACTTTTTTTAAATATGTGGTACCGTTACTAGGTTGCAGTCAATGCATTAATGCA
TTGCAGATGAGCTGTATCTGGAAGAGGTAAACCCGAAACGCGTTTTATTCTTGTTGACATGGAGCTATTA
AATCACTAGAAGGCACTCTTTGCTGCTTGGACAAATGAACGTATCTTATCGAGATCCTGAACACCATTTG
TCTCAACTCCGGAGCTGACATCGACACCAACGATCTTATATCCAGATTCGTCAAGCTGTTTGATGATTTC
AGTAACGTTAAGTGGATCCGGTCCGGAATTCCCCTAGCTCAGACCTTACGCTTCTTCTTGGGGTCAGCAC
GGGAGTCACCACCGAGCTGAGAGAGGTCGATACGAGTCTCGTAGAGACCGGTAATGGACTGGTGGATGAG
AGTGGCGTCGAGGACCTCCTTGGTAGAGGTGTAACGCTTACGGTCGATGGTGGTGTCGAAGTACTTGAAG
GCAGCAGGGGCACCAAGGTTGGTGAGAGTGAAGAGGTGGATGATGTTCTCAGCCTGCTCACGGATGGGCT
TGTCACGGTGCTTGTTGTAAGCGGAGAGGACCTTATCGAGGTTAGCGTCGGCGAGGATGACACGCTTGGA
GAACTCGGAGATCTGCTCGATGATCTCATCAAGGTAGTGCTTGTGCTGCTCGACGAAGAGCTGCTTCTGC
TCGTTGTCTTCGGGAGAACCCTTGAGCTTCTCGTAGTGGGAGGCGAGGTAGAGGAAGTTGACGTACTTGG
AGGGGAGAGCGAGCTCGTTACCCTTCTGGAGCTCACCGGCGGAAGCGAGCATACGCTTACGACCGTTCTC
AAGCTCGAAGAGGGAGTACTTGGGCAGCTTGATGATGAGGTCCTTCTTGACCTCCTTGTAACCCTTGGCC
TCGAGGAAGTCGATGGGGTTCTTCTCGAAGGAGGAACGCTCCATGATGGTGATGCCGAGGAGCTCCTTGA
CGGACTTGAGCTTCTTAGACTTACCCTTCTCGACCTTGGCGACAACGAGGACGGAGTAAGCGACAGTGGG
AGAGTCGAAACCGCCGTACTTCTTGGGGTCCCAGTCCTTCTTGCGAGCGATGAGCTTGTCGGAGTTACGC
TTGGGGAGGATAGATTCCTTGGAGAAGCCACCGGTCTGGACCTCGGTCTTCTTGACGATGTTGACCTGGG
GCATGGAGAGGACCTTACGGACAGTGGCGAAGTCACGACCCTTGTCCCAGACGATCTCACCAGTCTCACC
GTTGGTCTCGATGAGGGGACGCTTACGGATCTCACCGTTGGCGAGGGTGATCTCGGTCTTGAAGAAGTTC
ATGATGTTGGAGTAGAAGAAGTACTTAGCGGTGGCCTTACCGATCTCCTGCTCGGACTTAGCGATCATCT
TACGAACATCGTAGACCTTGTAGTCACCGTAGACGAACTCGGACTCCAGCTTGGGGTACTTCTTGATAAG
AGCAGTGCCAACGACAGCGTTGAGGTAGGCATCGTGGGCGTGGTGGTAGTTGTTGATCTCACGGACCTTG
TAGAACTGGAAGTCCTTACGGAAGTCGGAGACGAGCTTAGACTTGAGAGTGATAACCTTGACCTCACGGA
TGAGCTTGTCGTTCTCATCGTACTTGGTGTTCATGCGAGAGTCGAGAATCTGGGCGACGTGCTTGGTGAT
CTGACGAGTCTCAACAAGCTGACGCTTGATGAAGCCGGCCTTGTCGAGCTCAGAGAGGCCACCACGTTCA
GCCTTAGTGAGGTTATCGAACTTACGCTGGGTGATGAGCTTGGCGTTGAGAAGCTGACGCCAGTAGTTCT
TCATCTTCTTGACAACCTCTTCGGAGGGGACGTTGTCAGACTTGCCACGGTTCTTATCGGAACGGGTGAG
GACCTTGTTGTCGATAGAGTCATCCTTGAGGAAGGACTGGGGGACGATGTGATCGACGTCGTAGTCGGAG
AGACGGTTGATGTCGAGCTCCTGATCAACGTACATGTCACGGCCGTTCTGGAGGTAGTAGAGGTAGAGCT
TCTCGTTCTGAAGCTGGGTGTTCTCGACGGGGTGCTCCTTAAGGATCTGGGAGCCGAGTTCCTTGATACC
CTCCTCGATACGCTTCATACGTTCACGAGAGTTCTTCTGACCCTTCTGGGTAGTCTGGTTCTCACGGGCC
ATCTCGATAACGATGTTCTCGGGCTTGTGACGACCCATAACCTTGACGAGCTCATCGACGACCTTAACGG
TCTGGAGGATACCCTTCTTGATAGCGGGGGAACCGGCGAGGTTAGCGATGTGCTCGTGAAGGGAGTCACC
CTGACCGGAAACCTGAGCCTTCTGGATGTCCTCCTTGAAGGTGAGAGAGTCGTCGTGGATGAGCTGCATG
AAGTTACGGTTGGCGAAACCATCGGACTTAAGGAAGTCGAGGATAGTCTTACCAGACTGCTTGTCACGGA
TGCCGTTGATCAGCTTACGGGAGAGACGGCCCCAACCAGTGTAACGACGACGCTTGAGCTGCTTCATGAC
CTTGTCGTCGAAGAGGTGAGCGTAAGTCTTGAGACGTTCTTCGATCATCTCACGATCCTCGAAGAGGGTA
AGGGTGAGGACGATGTCCTCAAGGATGTCCTCGTTCTCCTCGTTGTCGAGGAAGTCCTTGTCCTTGATGA
TCTTGAGGAGATCGTGGTAGGTGCCGAGGGAAGCGTTGAAACGATCCTCGACACCGGAGATCTCAACGGA
GTCGAAGCACTCGATCTTCTTGAAGTAGTCTTCCTTGAGCTGCTTGACGGTAACCTTACGGTTGGTCTTG
AAGAGGAGGTCGACGATAGCCTTCTTCTGCTCACCAGAGAGGAAGGCGGGCTTACGCATACCTTCGGTGA
CGTACTTGACCTTGGTGAGCTCGTTGTAAACAGTGAAGTACTCGTAAAGGAGAGAGTGCTTAGGAAGGAC
CTTCTCGTTAGGGAGGTTCTTGTCGAAGTTAGTCATACGCTCGATGAAGGACTGGGCAGAGGCACCCTTA
TCGACGACTTCCTCGAAGTTCCAGGGAGTGATGGTCTCTTCGGACTTACGAGTCATCCAGGCGAAACGGG
AGTTACCACGGGCGAGGGGGCCAACGTAGTAGGGGATACGGAAGGTGAGGATCTTCTCGATCTTCTCACG
GTTGTCCTTGAGGAAGGGGTAGAAGTCCTCCTGACGACGGAGGATAGCGTGGAGTTCGCCAAGGTGGATC
TGGTGGGGGATGGAACCGTTGTCGAAAGTACGCTGCTTACGGAGGAGATCCTCACGGTTGAGCTTGACGA
GGAGCTCCTCGGTGCCGTCCATCTTCTCGAGGATGGGCTTGATGAACTTGTAGAACTCCTCCTGGGAAGC
ACCGCCGTCGATGTAACCGGCGTAACCGTTCTTGGACTGATCGAAGAAGATCTCCTTGTACTTCTCAGGG
AGCTGCTGACGGACAAGGGCCTTGAGAAGAGTGAGGTCCTGGTGGTGCTCATCGTAACGCTTGATCATAG
AAGCGGAGAGGGGAGCCTTGGTGATCTCGGTGTTGACACGGAGGATATCGGAGAGGAGGATGGCGTCGGA
GAGGTTCTTAGCGGCAAGGAAGAGGTCAGCGTACTGGTCACCGATCTGGGCGAGGAGGTTGTCGAGATCG
TCATCGTAGGTGTCCTTGGAGAGCTGGAGTTTGGCATCCTCGGCGAGGTCGAAGTTGGACTTGAAGTTGG
GGGTGAGACCGAGAGAGAGGGCGATAAGGTTACCGAAGAGACCGTTCTTCTTCTCACCAGGGAGCTGAGC
GATGAGGTTCTCGAGACGACGGGACTTGGAGAGACGAGCGGAGAGGATGGCCTTGGCGTCAACACCGGAA
GCGTTGATGGGGTTCTCTTCGAAGAGCTGGTTGTAAGTCTGAACGAGCTGGATGAAGAGCTTGTCGACAT
CGGAGTTGTCAGGGTTGAGGTCACCCTCGATGAGGAAGTGACCACGGAACTTGATCATGTGGGCGAGGGC
GAGGTAGATGAGACGAAGGTCAGCCTTATCAGTAGAGTCGACCAGCTTCTTACGGAGGTGGTAGATGGTG
GGGTACTTCTCGTGGTAGGCGACCTCGTCGACGATGTTACCGAAGATGGGGTGACGCTCGTGCTTCTTAT
CCTCCTCGACGAGGAAGGACTCCTCGAGACGGTGGAAGAAGGAGTCATCGACCTTAGCCATCTCGTTGGA
GAAGATCTCCTGGAGGTAGCAGATACGGTTCTTACGACGGGTGTAACGACGACGGGCGGTACGCTTGAGA
CGGGTGGCCTCGGCGGTCTCACCGGAGTCGAAGAGGAGGGCACCGATGAGGTTCTTCTTGATGGAGTGAC
GGTCGGTGTTACCGAGGACCTTGAACTTCTTGGAGGGGACCTTGTACTCGTCGGTGATGACGGCCCAACC
GACGGAGTTGGTGCCGATGTCGAGACCGATGGAGTACTTCTTGTCCATGCGGCCGGCTGCTGGGACTCCG
TGGATACCGACCTTCCGCTTCTTCTTTGGGGCCATGATCATGCGGCCGCCTGCTCAAGCGGGGTAGCTGT
TAGTCAAGCTGCGATGAAGTGGGAAAGCTCGAACTGAAAGGTTCAAAGGAATAAGGGATGGGAAGGATGG
AGTATGGATGTAGCAAAGTACTTACTTAGGGGAAATAAAGGTTCTTGGATGGGAAGATGAATATACTGAA
GATGGGAAAAGAAAGAGAAAAGAAAAGAGCAGCTGGTGGGGAGAGCAGGAAAATATGGCAACAAATGTTG
GACTGACGCAACGACCTTGTCAACCCCGCCGACACACCGGGCGGACAGACGGGGCAAAGCTGCCTACCAG
GGACTGAGGGACCTCAGCAGGTCGAGTGCAGAGCACCGGATGGGTCGACTGCCAGCTTGTGTTCCCGGTC
TGCGCCGCTGGCCAGCTCCTGAGCGGCCTTTCCGGTTTCATACACCGGGCAAAGCAGGAGAGGCACGATA
TTTGGACGCCCTACAGATGCCGGATGGGCCAATTAGGGAGCTTACGCGCCGGGTACTCGCTCTACCTACT
TCGGAGAAGGTACTATCTCGTGAATCTTTTACCAGATCGGAAGCAATTGGACTTCTGTACCTAGGTTAAT
GGCATGCTATTTCGCCGACGGCTATACACCCCTGGCTTCACATTCTCCTTCGCTTACTGCCGGTGATTCG
ATGAAGCTCCATATTCTCCGATGATGCAATAGATTCTTGGTCAACGAGGGGCACACCAGCCTTTCCACTT
CGGGGCGGAGGGGCGGCCGGTCCCGGATTAATAATCATCCACTGCACCTCAGAGCCGCCAGAGCTGTCTG
GCGCAGTGGCGCTTATTACTCAGCCCTTCTCTCTGCGTCCGTCCGTCTCTCCGCATGCCAGAAAGAGTCA
CCGGTCACTGTACAGAGCTCACGAGTTCGTCACATTTTTCTACAAATGGTGGAGGCGGCGGATTTTAGGC
TCAAGTCATGACCCTCTGGGTCACTCCAGAATCAGCTAGGTCAACGAATAAGGATGATTCTATAGGAAGA
TCCAGGCACCGGTCAACCATGATCTGGACAGATTTGGGAGCTCGGTATAAGCTCTCCACCATCTTATTCT
GTATAGTTTAGGCTTAAAGTTTATCCAGGAGATGTTGCTGAAGTCGATTTGAGTCCACTTCCTCACTGGT
AGCTATACGACTTTGATGGTCGTTGTAGGGGCTGTATTAGGTCTCGATCAAACACAAATAGAATTAAATG
GTACTCGAAGCTTGGCGTAATCATGGTCATAGCTGTTTCCTGTGTGAAATTGTTATCCGCTCACAATTCC
ACACAACATACGAGCCGGAAGCATAAAGTGTAAAGCCTGGGGTGCCTAATGAGTGAGCTAACTCACATTA
ATTGCGTTGCGCTCACTGCCCGCTTTCCAGTCGGGAAACCTGTCGTGCCAGCTGCATTAATGAATCGGCC
AACGCGCGGGGAGAGGCGGTTTGCGTATTGGGCGCTCTTCCGCTTCCTCGCTCACTGACTCGCTGCGCTC
GGTCGTTCGGCTGCGGCGAGCGGTATCAGCTCACTCAAAGGCGGTAATACGGTTATCCACAGAATCAGGG
GATAACGCAGGAAAGAACATGTGAGCAAAAGGCCAGCAAAAGGCCAGGAACCGTAAAAAGGCCGCGTTGC
TGGCGTTTTTCCATAGGCTCCGCCCCCCTGACGAGCATCACAAAAATCGACGCTCAAGTCAGAGGTGGCG
AAACCCGACAGGACTATAAAGATACCAGGCGTTTCCCCCTGGAAGCTCCCTCGTGCGCTCTCCTGTTCCG
ACCCTGCCGCTTACCGGATACCTGTCCGCCTTTCTCCCTTCGGGAAGCGTGGCGCTTTCTCATAGCTCAC
GCTGTAGGTATCTCAGTTCGGTGTAGGTCGTTCGCTCCAAGCTGGGCTGTGTGCACGAACCCCCCGTTCA
GCCCGACCGCTGCGCCTTATCCGGTAACTATCGTCTTGAGTCCAACCCGGTAAGACACGACTTATCGCCA
CTGGCAGCAGCCACTGGTAACAGGATTAGCAGAGCGAGGTATGTAGGCGGTGCTACAGAGTTCTTGAAGT
GGTGGCCTAACTACGGCTACACTAGAAGAACAGTATTTGGTATCTGCGCTCTGCTGAAGCCAGTTACCTT
CGGAAAAAGAGTTGGTAGCTCTTGATCCGGCAAACAAACCACCGCTGGTAGCGGTGGTTTTTTTGTTTGC
AAGCAGCAGATTACGCGCAGAAAAAAAGGATCTCAAGAAGATCCTTTGATCTTTTCTACGGGGTCTGACG
CTCAGTGGAACGAAAACTCACGTTAAGGGATTTTGGTCATGAGATTATCAAAAAGGATCTTCACCTAGAT
CCTTTTAAATTAAAAATGAAGTTTTAAATCAATCTAAAGTATATATGAGTAAACTTGGTCTGACAGTTAC
CAATGCTTAATCAGTGAGGCACCTATCTCAGCGATCTGTCTATTTCGTTCATCCATAGTTGCCTGACTCC
CCGTCGTGTAGATAACTACGATACGGGAGGGCTTACCATCTGGCCCCAGTGCTGCAATGATACCGCGAGA
CCCACGCTCACCGGCTCCAGATTTATCAGCAATAAACCAGCCAGCCGGAAGGGCCGAGCGCAGAAGTGGT
CCTGCAACTTTATCCGCCTCCATCCAGTCTATTAATTGTTGCCGGGAAGCTAGAGTAAGTAGTTCGCCAG
TTAATAGTTTGCGCAACGTTGTTGCCATTGCTACAGGCATCGTGGTGTCACGCTCGTCGTTTGGTATGGC
TTCATTCAGCTCCGGTTCCCAACGATCAAGGCGAGTTACATGATCCCCCATGTTGTGCAAAAAAGCGGTT
AGCTCCTTCGGTCCTCCGATCGTTGTCAGAAGTAAGTTGGCCGCAGTGTTATCACTCATGGTTATGGCAG
CACTGCATAATTCTCTTACTGTCATGCCATCCGTAAGATGCTTTTCTGTGACTGGTGAGTACTCAACCAA
GTCATTCTGAGAATAGTGTATGCGGCGACCGAGTTGCTCTTGCCCGGCGTCAATACGGGATAATACCGCG
CCACATAGCAGAACTTTAAAAGTGCTCATCATTGGAAAACGTTCTTCGGGGCGAAAACTCTCAAGGATCT
TACCGCTGTTGAGATCCAGTTCGATGTAACCCACTCGTGCACCCAACTGATCTTCAGCATCTTTTACTTT
CACCAGCGTTTCTGGGTGAGCAAAAACAGGAAGGCAAAATGCCGCAAAAAAGGGAATAAGGGCGACACGG
AAATGTTGAATACTCATACTCTTCCTTTTTCAATGGGCAATTGATTACGGGATCCCATTGGTAACGAAAT
GTAAAAGCTAGGAGATCGTCCGCCGATGTCAGGATGATTTCACTTGTTTCTTGTCCGGCTCACCGGTCAA
AGCTAAAGAGGAGCAAAAGGAACGGATAGAATCGGGTGCCGCTGATCTATACGGTATAGTGCCCTTATCA
CGTTGACTCAACCCATGCTATTTAACTCAACCCCTCCTTCTGAACCCCACCATCTTCTTCCTTTTCCTCT
CATCCCACACAATTCTCTATCTCAGATTTGAATTCCAAAAGTCCTCGGACGAAACTGAACAAGTCTTCCT
CCCTTCGATAAACCTTTGGTGATTGGAATAACTGACCATCTTCTATAGTTCCCAAACCAACCGACAATGT
AAATACACTCCTCGATTAGCCCTCTAGAGGGCATACGATGGAAGTCATGGAATACTTTTGGCTGGACTCT
CACAATGATCAAGGTATCTTAGGTAACGTCTTTGGCGTGGGCCGGTGTTCGTTCCCAGTCATCGATGCAT
TCACATGCCCTCCCTAAGCTGGGCCCTAGACTCTAGGATCCTAGTCTAGAAGGACATGGCATCGATGGAC
TGGGTTCGTTCTGAGATTATACGGCTAAAACTTGATCTGGATAATACCAGCGAAAAGGGTCATGCCTTCT
CTCGTTCTTCCTGTTGATGGAATGGCTAACAGATGATAGTCATTGCAACTTGAAACATGTCTCCTCCAGC
TGCCATCTACGAACCCACTGTGGCCGCTACCGGCCTCAAGGGTAAGGTCGTGGTTTCTGAGACCGTCCCC
GTTGAGGGAGCTTCTCAGACCAAGCTGTTGGACCATTTCGGTGGCAAGTGGGACGAGTTCAAGTTCGCCC
CTATCCGCGAAAGCCAGGTCTCTCGTGCCATGACCAGACGTTACTTTGAGGACCTGGACAAGTACGCTGA
AAGTGACGTTGTCATTGTTGGTGCTGGTTCCTGCGGTCTGAGCACTGCGTACGTCTTGGCCAAGGCTCGT
CCGGACCTGAAGATTGCTATCGTCGAGGCCAGCGTCTCTCCTGGTCAGTAGTCCATGATGGATTGCCTTG
CACTCAGCTTTCCGGAACTAACGTGCAATAGGTGGCGGTGCCTGGTTGGGTGGCCAACTCTTTTCTGCTA
TGGTCATGCGCCGTCCCGCGGAAGTCTTCCTGAACGAGCTGGGTGTTCCTTACGAAGAGGACGCAAACCC
CAACTACGTTGTCGTCAAGCACGCCTCCCTGTTTACCTCGACACTCATGTCGAAGGTTCTCTCCTTCCCC
AATGTCAAGCTCTTCAATGCTACCGCTGTTGAGGACTTGATCACCCGTCCGACCGAGAACGGCAACCCCC
AGATTGCTGGTGTTGTCGTCAACTGGACGCTGGTCACCCTTCACCACGATGATCACTCCTGCATGGACCC
CAACACTATCAACGCTCCTGTCATCATCAGTACCACTGGTCACGATGGGCCATTCGGCGCCTTCTGTGCG
AAGCGCTTGGTGTCCATGGGCAGCGTCGACAAGCTAGGTGGCATGCGTGGTCTCGACATGAGCTCGGCCG
AGGATGCCATCGTCAAGAACACCCGCGAGGTTACTAAGGGCTTGATAATCGGCGGTATGGAGCTGTCTGA
AATTGATGGCTTTAACCGCATGGGCCCTACCTTCGGTGCCATGGTTCTCAGTGGTGTCAAGGCTGCCGAG
GAGGCATTGAAGGTGTTCGACGAGCGTCAGCGCGAGTGTGCTGAGTAAATGACTCACTACCCGAATGGGT
TCAGTGCATGAACCGGATTTGTCTTACGGTCTTTGACGATAGGGGAATGATGATTATGTGATAGTTCTGA
GATTTGAATGAACTCGTTAGCTCGTAATCCACATGCATATGTAAATGGCTGTGTCCCGTATGTAACGGTG
GGGCATTCTAGAATAATTATGTGTAACAAGAAAGACAGTATAATACAAACAAAGATGCAAGAGCGGCTCA
TCGTCACCCCATTTTGTTAAAATTCGCGTTAAATTTTTGTTAAATCAGCTCATTTTTTAACCAATAGACC
GAAATCGGCAAAATCCCTTATAAATCAAAAGAATAGCCCGAGATAGAGT
[37 nt withheld, positions 13210-13246]
AAAGAACGTGGACTCCAACGTCAAAGG
[138 nt withheld, positions 13274-13411]
AGCTTATTTTTTGTATACTGTTTTGTGATAGCACGAAGTTTTTCCACGGTATCTTGTTAAAAATATATAT
TTGTGGCGGGCTTACCTACATCAAATTAATAAGAGACTAATTATAAACTAAACACACAAGCAAGCTACTT
TAGGGTAAAAGTTTATAAATGCTTTTGACGTATAAACGTTGCTTGTATTTATTATTACAATTAAAGGTGG
ATAGAAAACCTAGAGACTAGTTAGAAACTAATCTCAGGTTTGCGTTAAACTAAATCAGAGCCCGAGAGGT
TAACAGAACCTAGAAGGGGACTAGATATCCGGGTAGGGAAAC
Features (pLannotate 1.2.2; 14 found; start..end, strand, type, name):
   3129..3204    +  misc_RNA       gRNA scaffold: guide RNA scaffold for the Streptococcus pyogenes CRISPR/Cas9 system
   3329..3589    -  terminator     trpC terminator (fragment): trpC; transcription terminator from the Aspergillus nidulans trpC gene (Punt et al., 1987)
   3645..7748    -  CDS            cas9: CAS9_STRP1 - Also known as csn1 From Streptococcus pyogenes serotype M1.
   7820..7935    -  intron         gpdA intron: gpdA; intron from the Aspergillus nidulans glyceraldehyde-3-phosphate dehydrogenase gene (Punt et al., 1990)
   7984..9038    -  promoter       gpdA promoter (fragment): gpdA; promoter from the Aspergillus nidulans glyceraldehyde-3-phosphate dehydrogenase gene (Punt et al., 1990)
   9078..9100    -  protein_bind   lac operator (fragment): The lac repressor binds to the lac operator to inhibit transcription in E. coli. This inhibition can be relieved by adding lactose or isopropyl-β-D-thiogalactopyranoside (IPTG). lac repressor encoded by lacI
   9104..9134    -  promoter       lac promoter: promoter for the E. coli lac operon
   9149..9170    -  protein_bind   CAP binding site: CAP binding activates transcription in the presence of cAMP. E. coli catabolite activator protein
   9183..9275    -  CDS            lacI (fragment): lac repressor; lacI; The lac repressor binds to the lac operator to inhibit transcription in E. coli. This inhibition can be relieved by adding lactose or isopropyl-β-D-thiogalactopyranoside (IPTG).
   9458..10046   -  rep_origin     ori: high-copy-number ColE1/pMB1/pBR322/pUC origin of replication
  10217..11077   -  CDS            AmpR: β-lactamase; bla; confers resistance to ampicillin, carbenicillin, and related antibiotics
  11095..13102   +  gene           ptrA: pyrithiamine resistance gene of Aspergillus oryzae (Kubodera et al., 2000) useful as a dominant selectable marker in Aspergillus
  13101..13410   -  rep_origin     M13 ori (fragment) (sequence partly withheld): M13 bacteriophage origin of replication; arrow indicates direction of (+) strand synthesis
  13412..2604    -  rep_origin     AMA1 (fragment) (across the origin): replication origin from Aspergillus nidulans (Aleksenko and Clutterbuck, 1996)
