[The description below was written by a language model from this plasmid's Addgene catalogue record and pLannotate feature annotations shown in this document.]
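Description:
pAf-CRISPR-ctfR1 is a 13.7 kb CRISPR/Cas9 shuttle plasmid for genome editing in the filamentous fungus Aspergillus flavus, built on the TaKaRa pPTRII backbone. In E. coli it is maintained as a high-copy plasmid through a ColE1/pUC-type origin and selected with ampicillin via the β-lactamase gene. Remnants of the lac promoter/operator region and an M13 origin fragment are carried over from the cloning backbone. In Aspergillus, the AMA1 sequence from A. nidulans supports autonomous extrachromosomal replication; the record notes that a non-functional part of AMA1 was removed, which fits its annotation as a fragment. The Aspergillus oryzae ptrA gene provides dominant selection through pyrithiamine resistance.

The payload consists of two expression units. Streptococcus pyogenes cas9 is driven by the A. nidulans gpdA promoter, with the gpdA intron annotated between promoter and coding sequence, and is terminated by the A. nidulans trpC terminator. The single guide RNA cassette, cloned between PstI and KpnI sites, uses the A. flavus U6 promoter and terminator to transcribe a guide targeting ctfR1 fused to the standard S. pyogenes gRNA scaffold. The U6 elements themselves were not picked up by the automated annotation, but the scaffold lies next to the cas9 unit.

The plasmid is intended for use together with a companion vector, pAf-CRISPR-phoA, in a dual CRISPR/Cas9 strategy. The two plasmids direct cuts at two separate chromosomal sites, producing a large segment deletion that removes both the aflatoxin and cyclopiazonic acid biosynthetic gene clusters of A. flavus.
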