Addgene plasmid #207992: pAf-CRISPR-ctfR1
Purpose: CRISPR vector used with pAf-CRISPR-phoA (#207991) to delete both aflatoxin and cyclopiazonic acid gene clusters of Aspergillus flavus
Depositing lab: Perng-Kuang Chang. Depositing organization: USDA ARS New Orleans, Southern Regional Research Center. Publication: Creating large chromosomal segment deletions in Aspergillus flavus by a dual CRISPR/Cas9 system: Deletion of gene clusters for production of aflatoxin, cyclopiazonic acid, and ustiloxin B. Chang PK. Fungal Genet Biol. 2023 Dec 27;170:103863. doi: 10.1016/j.fgb.2023.103863. PubMed 38154756.
Backbone
  Vector backbone: pPTRII
  Backbone manufacturer: TaKaRa
  Backbone size w/o insert (bp): 10031
  Total vector size (bp): 13733
  Modifications to backbone: Removal of non-functional sequence of AMA1 in pPTRII, expression of cas9 using Aspergillus nidulans gpdA promoter and trpC terminator, expression of sgRNA using Aspergillus flavus U6 promoter and terminator
  Vector type: CRISPR
Growth in bacteria
  Bacterial resistance: Ampicillin, 100 μg/mL
  Growth temperature: 37°C
  Growth strain: DH5alpha
  Copy number: High Copy
Gene/Insert
  Gene/Insert name: ctfR1
  gRNA/shRNA sequence: GCTCTGAGCTGGCATTCCGC
  Species: Aspergillus flavus
  Promoter: Aspergillus flavus U6
  Cloning method: Restriction Enzyme; 5′ cloning site PstI (unknown if destroyed); 3′ cloning site KpnI (unknown if destroyed)
  Sequencing primers: 5′ ATACTGCAGTTCTCTTTAGAATTCAACTGTGGGT; 3′ TATGGTACCACATATTTAAAAAAAGTCTCCTGCC
Terms and licenses: Academic/Nonprofit Terms; Industry Terms: Not Available to Industry
How to cite: pAf-CRISPR-ctfR1 was a gift from Perng-Kuang Chang (Addgene plasmid # 207992 ; http://n2t.net/addgene:207992 ; RRID:Addgene_207992)
